>Addgene plasmid #97093 | PipaH-deGFP | depositor full sequence | sequence record 178732 | Full Sequence
GATCCGCGAAAATGACATCAAAAACGCCATTAACCTGATGTTCTGGGGAATATAAATGTCAGGCTAGGGT
CAAAAATCGTGGCGTTGACAAAATGGCTGCGTTACGTCATTGAGCATATCCAGGACTGGCCGGCAAACCG
GGTACGCGATCTGTTGCCTTGGAAAGTTGATCTGACCTCTCAGTAAATATCAATACGGTTCTGACGAGCC
GCTTACCGTTCAAATATGAAGTACGATGTTTAACTAACCGAAAAACAAGAACAATACGGTGCAAACAGGC
CATTCACGGTTAACTGAAACAGTATCGTTTTTTTACAGCCAATTTTGTTTATCCTTATTAAGATAAAAAA
GTGCTAAGCAATAATTTTGTTTAACTTTAAGAAGGAGATATACAATGGAGCTTTTCACTGGCGTTGTTCC
CATCCTGGTCGAGCTGGACGGCGACGTAAACGGCCACAAGTTCAGCGTGTCCGGCGAGGGCGAGGGCGAT
GCCACCTACGGCAAGCTGACCCTGAAGTTCATCTGCACCACCGGCAAGCTGCCCGTGCCCTGGCCCACCC
TCGTGACCACCCTGACCTACGGCGTGCAGTGCTTCAGCCGCTACCCCGACCACATGAAGCAGCACGACTT
CTTCAAGTCCGCCATGCCCGAAGGCTACGTCCAGGAGCGCACCATCTTCTTCAAGGACGACGGCAACTAC
AAGACCCGCGCCGAGGTGAAGTTCGAGGGCGACACCCTGGTGAACCGCATCGAGCTGAAGGGCATCGACT
TCAAGGAGGACGGCAACATCCTGGGGCACAAGCTGGAGTACAACTACAACAGCCACAACGTCTATATCAT
GGCCGACAAGCAGAAGAACGGCATCAAGGTGAACTTCAAGATCCGCCACAACATCGAGGACGGCAGCGTG
CAGCTCGCCGACCACTACCAGCAGAACACCCCCATCGGCGACGGCCCCGTGCTGCTGCCCGACAACCACT
ACCTGAGCACCCAGTCCGCCCTGAGCAAAGACCCCAACGAGAAGCGCGATCACATGGTCCTGCTGGAGTT
CGTGACCGCCGCCGGGATCTAATGAAGCATCTGGTGAATAACTCGAGCAAAGCCCGCCGAAAGGCGGGCT
TTTCTGTGTCGACCGATGCCCTTACTAGTGAGTGAGCTAACTCACATTAATTGCGTTGCGCTCACTGCCC
GCTTTCCAGTCGGGAAACCTGTCGTGCCAGCTGCATTAATGAATCGGCCAACGCGCGGGGAGAGGCGGTT
TGCGTATTGGGCGCATGCATAAAAACTGTTGTAATTCATTAAGCATTCTGCCGACATGGAAGCCATCACA
AACGGCATGATGAACCTGAATCGCCAGCGGCATCAGCACCTTGTCGCCTTGCGTATAATATTTGCCCATG
GGGGTGGGCGAAGAACTCCAGCATGAGATCCCCGCGCTGGAGGATCATCCAGCCGGCGTCCCGGAAAACG
ATTCCGAAGCCCAACCTTTCATAGAAGGCGGCGGTGGAATCGAAATCTCGTGATGGCAGGTTGGGCGTCG
CTTGGTCGGTCATTTCGAACCCCAGAGTCCCGCTCAGAAGAACTCGTCAAGAAGGCGATAGAAGGCGATG
CGCTGCGAATCGGGAGCGGCGATACCGTAAAGCACGAGGAAGCGGTCAGCCCATTCGCCGCCAAGCTCTT
CAGCAATATCACGGGTAGCCAACGCTATGTCCTGATAGCGGTCCGCCACACCCAGCCGGCCACAGTCGAT
GAATCCAGAAAAGCGGCCATTTTCCACCATGATATTCGGCAAGCAGGCATCGCCATGGGTCACGACGAGA
TCCTCGCCGTCGGGCATGCGCGCCTTGAGCCTGGCGAACAGTTCGGCTGGCGCGAGCCCCTGATGCTCTT
CGTCCAGATCATCCTGATCGACAAGACCGGCTTCCATCCGAGTACGTGCTCGCTCGATGCGATGTTTCGC
TTGGTGGTCGAATGGGCAGGTAGCCGGATCAAGCGTATGCAGCCGCCGCATTGCATCAGCCATGATGGAT
ACTTTCTCGGCAGGAGCAAGGTGAGATGACAGGAGATCCTGCCCCGGCACTTCGCCCAATAGCAGCCAGT
CCCTTCCCGCTTCAGTGACAACGTCGAGCACAGCTGCGCAAGGAACGCCCGTCGTGGCCAGCCACGATAG
CCGCGCTGCCTCGTCCTGCAGTTCATTCAGGGCACCGGACAGGTCGGTCTTGACAAAAAGAACCGGGCGC
CCCTGCGCTGACAGCCGGAACACGGCGGCATCAGAGCAGCCGATTGTCTGTTGTGCCCAGTCATAGCCGA
ATAGCCTCTCCACCCAAGCGGCCGGAGAACCTGCGTGCAATCCATCTTGTTCAATCATGCGAAACGATCC
TCATCCTGTCTCTTGATCAGATTTTGATCCCCTGCGCCATCAGATCCTTGGCGGCAAGAAAGCCATCCAG
TTTACTTTGCAGGGCTTCCCAACCTTACCAGAGGGCGCCCCAGCTGGCAATTCCGGTTCGCTTGCTGTCC
ATAAAACCGCCCAGTCTAGCTATCGCCATGTAAGCCCACTGCAAGCTACCTGCTTTCTCTTTGCGCTTGC
GTTTTCCCTTGTCCAGATAGCCCAGTAGCTGACATTCATCCCAGGTGGCACTTTTCGGGGAAATGTGCGC
GCCCGCGTTCCTGCTGGCGCTGGGCCTGTTTCTGGCGCTGGACTTCCCGCTGTTCCGTCAGCAGCTTTTC
GCCCACGGCCTTGATGATCGCGGCGGCCTTGGCCTGCATATCCCGATTCAACGGCCCCAGGGCGTCCAGA
ACGGGCTTCAGGCGCTCCCGAAGGTCTCGGGCCGTCTCTTGGGCTTGATCGGCCTTCTTGCGCATCTCAC
GCGCTCCTGCGGCGGCCTGTAGGGCAGGCTCATACCCCTGCCGAACCGCTTTTGTCAGCCGGTCGGCCAC
GGCTTCCGGCGTCTCAACGCGCTTTGAGATTCCCAGCTTTTCGGCCAATCCCTGCGGTGCATAGGCGCGT
GGCTCGACCGCTTGCGGGCTGATGGTGACGTGGCCCACTGGTGGCCGCTCCAGGGCCTCGTAGAACGCCT
GAATGCGCGTGTGACGTGCCTTGCTGCCCTCGATGCCCCGTTGCAGCCCTAGATCGGCCACAGCGGCCGC
AAACGTGGTCTGGTCGCGGGTCATCTGCGCTTTGTTGCCGATGAACTCCTTGGCCGACAGCCTGCCGTCC
TGCGTCAGCGGCACCACGAACGCGGTCATGTGCGGGCTGGTTTCGTCACGGTGGATGCTGGCCGTCACGA
TGCGATCCGCCCCGTACTTGTCCGCCAGCCACTTGTGCGCCTTCTCGAAGAACGCCGCCTGCTGTTCTTG
GCTGGCCGACTTCCACCATTCCGGGCTGGCCGTCATGACGTACTCGACCGCCAACACAGCGTCCTTGCGC
CGCTTCTCTGGCAGCAACTCGCGCAGTCGGCCCATCGCTTCATCGGTGCTGCTGGCCGCCCAGTGCTCGT
TCTCTGGCGTCCTGCTGGCGTCAGCGTTGGGCGTCTCGCGCTCGCGGTAGGCGTGCTTGAGACTGGCCGC
CACGTTGCCCATTTTCGCCAGCTTCTTGCATCGCATGATCGCGTATGCCGCCATGCCTGCCCCTCCCTTT
TGGTGTCCAACCGGCTCGACGGGGGCAGCGCAAGGCGGTGCCTCCGGCGGGCCACTCAATGCTTGAGTAT
ACTCACTAGACTTTGCTTCGCAAAGTCGTGACCGCCTACGGCGGCTGCGGCGCCCTACGGGCTTGCTCTC
CGGGCTTCGCCCTGCGCGGTCGCTGCGCTCCCTTGCCAGCCCGTGGATATGTGGACGATGGCCGCGAGCG
GCCACCGGCTGGCTCGCTTCGCTCGGCCCGTGGACAACCCTGCTGGACAAGCTGATGGACAGGCTGCGCC
TGCCCACGAGCTTGACCACAGGGATTGCCCACCGGCTACCCAGCCTTCGACCACATACCCACCGGCTCCA
ACTGCGCGGCCTGCGGCCTTGCCCCATCAATTTTTTTAATTTTCTCTGGGGAAAAGCCTCCGGCCTGCGG
CCTGCGCGCTTCGCTTGCCGGTTGGACACCAAGTGGAAGGCGGGTCAAGGCTCGCGCAGCGACCGCGCAG
CGGCTTGGCCTTGACGCGCCTGGAACGACCCAAGCCTATGCGAGTGGGGGCAGTCGAAGGCGAAGCCCGC
CCGCCTGCCCCCCGAGCCTCACGGCGGCGAGTGCGGGGGTTCCAAGGGGGCAGCGCCACCTTGGGCAAGG
CCGAAGGCCGCGCAGTCGATCAACAAGCCCCGGAGGGGCCACTTTTTGCCGGAGGGGGAGCCGCGCCGAA
GGCGTGGGGGAACCCCGCAGGGGTGCCCTTCTTTGGGCACCAAAGAACTAGATATAGGGCGAAATGCGAA
AGACTTAAAAATCAACAACTTAAAAAAGGGGGGTACGCAACAGCTCATTGCGGCACCCCCCGCAATAGCT
CATTGCGTAGGTTAAAGAAAATCTGTAATTGACTGCCACTTTTACGCAACGCATAATTGTTGTCGCGCTG
CCGAAAAGTTGCAGCTGATTGCGCATGGTGCCGCAACCGTGCGGCACCCTACCGCATGGAGATAAGCATG
GCCACGCAGTCCAGAGAAATCGGCATTCAAGCCAAGAACAAGCCCGGTCACTGGGTGCAAACGGAACGCA
AAGCGCATGAGGCGTGGGCCGGGCTTATTGCGAGGAAACCCACGGCGGCAATGCTGCTGCATCACCTCGT
GGCGCAGATGGGCCACCAGAACGCCGTGGTGGTCAGCCAGAAGACACTTTCCAAGCTCATCGGACGTTCT
TTGCGGACGGTCCAATACGCAGTCAAGGACTTGGTGGCCGAGCGCTGGATCTCCGTCGTGAAGCTCAACG
GCCCCGGCACCGTGTCGGCCTACGTGGTCAATGACCGCGTGGCGTGGGGCCAGCCCCGCGACCAGTTGCG
CCTGTCGGTGTTCAGTGCCGCCGTGGTGGTTGATCACGACGACCAGGACGAATCGCTGTTGGGGCATGGC
GACCTGCGCCGCATCCCGACCCTGTATCCGGGCGAGCAGCAACTACCGACCGGCCCCGGCGAGGAGCCGC
CCAGCCAGCCCGGCATTCCGGGCATGGAACCAGACCTGCCAGCCTTGACCGAAACGGAGGAATGGGAACG
GCGCGGGCAGCAGCGCCTGCCGATGCCCGATGAGCCGTGTTTTCTGGACGATGGCGAGCCGTTGGAGCCG
CCGACACGGGTCACGCTGCCGCGCCGGTAGCACTTGGGTTGCGCAGCAACCCGTAAGTGCGCTGTTCCAG
ACTATCGGCTGTAGCCGCCTCGCCGCCCTATACCTTGTCTGCCTCCCCGCGTTGCGTCGCGGTGCATGGA
GCCGGGCCACCTCGACCTGAATGGAAGCCGGCGGCACCTCGCTAACGGATTCACCGTTTTTATCAGGCTC
TGGGAGGCAGAATAAATGATCATATCGTCAATTATTACCTCCACGGGGAGAGCCTGAGCAAACTGGCCTC
AGGCATTTGAGAAGCACACGGTCACACTGCTTCCGGTAGTCAATAAACCGGTAAACCAGCAATAGACATA
AGCGGCTATTTAACGACCCTGCCCTGAACCGACGACCGGGTCGAATTTGCTTTCGAATTTCTGCCATTCA
TCCGCTTATTATCACTTATTCAGGCGTAGCACCAGGCGTTTAAGGGCACCAATAACTGCCTG
Features (pLannotate 1.2.2; 13 found; start..end, strand, type, name):
      4..55      +  CDS            ccdB (fragment): CcdB, a bacterial toxin that poisons DNA gyrase; ccdB; Plasmids containing the ccdB gene cannot be propagated in standard E. coli strains.
     79..153     +  CDS            yuaK (fragment): YUAK_ECOLI - Also known as ybiB. Protein predicted: Swiss-Prot protein existence level 4. From Escherichia coli (strain K12).
    366..388     +  RBS            RBS: efficient ribosome binding site from bacteriophage T7 gene 10 (Olins and Rangwala, 1989)
    398..1069    +  CDS            (3-F)Tyr-EGFP: (3-F)Tyr-EGFP is a basic (constitutively fluorescent) green fluorescent protein published in 2004, derived from Aequorea victoria.
   1149..1169    -  protein_bind   CAP binding site: CAP binding activates transcription in the presence of cAMP. E. coli catabolite activator protein
   1182..1274    -  CDS            lacI (fragment): lac repressor; lacI; The lac repressor binds to the lac operator to inhibit transcription in E. coli. This inhibition can be relieved by adding lactose or isopropyl-β-D-thiogalactopyranoside (IPTG).
   1285..1401    -  CDS            CmR (fragment): chloramphenicol acetyltransferase; cat; confers resistance to chloramphenicol
   1401..1553    -  CDS            ble (fragment): BLE_KLEPN - Experimental evidence at protein level: Swiss-Prot protein existence level 1. Binding protein with a strong affinity to the bleomycin family of antibiotics. Binds to CL990; an antimitotic-antibiotic compound. From Klebsiella pneumoniae.
   1577..2368    -  CDS            neo: KKA2_KLEPN - Also known as kan, nptII. Experimental evidence at protein level: Swiss-Prot protein existence level 1. Resistance to kanamycin, neomycin, paromomycin, ribostamycin, butirosin and gentamicin B. From Klebsiella pneumoniae.
   2400..2684    -  CDS            tnpA (fragment): TN5P_ECOLX - Also known as tnp. Experimental evidence at protein level: Swiss-Prot protein existence level 1. Mediates transposition of transposon Tn5 by a 'cut and paste' mechanism. First, the monomeric transposase binds the 19 bp inverted DNA repeats flanking the transposon. Then, dimerization of the DNA- bound transposase creates a synaptic DNA complex. After nicking of the first DNA strand, excision of the transposon proceeds through a series of intermediates. The transposase then mediates the insertion of the transposon at a new site by strand transfer. The activity of the wild- type tran
   3848..4617    +  rep_origin     pBBR1 oriV: replication origin of the broad-host-range plasmid pBBR1 from Bordetella bronchiseptica; requires the pBBR1 Rep protein for replication
   4618..5280    +  CDS            pBBR1 Rep: replication protein for the broad-host-range plasmid pBBR1 from Bordetella bronchiseptica
   5341..5410    +  CDS            TcR (fragment): tetracycline efflux protein; tet; confers resistance to tetracycline
