>Addgene plasmid #97093 | PipaH-deGFP | addgene full sequence | sequence record 199719 | Addgene NGS Result
GATCCGCGAAAATGACATCAAAAACGCCATTAACCTGATGTTCTGGGGAATATAAATGTCAGGCTAGGGT
CAAAAATCGTGGCGTTGACAAAATGGCTGCGTTACGTCATTGAGCATATCCAGGACTGGCCGGCAAACCG
GGTACGCGATCTGTTGCCTTGGAAAGTTGATCTGACCTCTCAGTAAATATCAATACGGTTCTTACGAGCC
GCTTACCGTTCAAATATGAAGTACGATGTTTAACTAACCGAAAAACAAGAACAATACGGTGCAAACAGGC
CATTCACGGTTAACTGAAACAGTATCGTTTTTTTACAGCCAATTTTGTTTATCCTTATTAAGATAAAAAA
GTGCTAAGCAATAATTTTGTTTAACTTTAAGAAGGAGATATACAATGGAGCTTTTCACTGGCGTTGTTCC
CATCCTGGTCGAGCTGGACGGCGACGTAAACGGCCACAAGTTCAGCGTGTCCGGCGAGGGCGAGGGCGAT
GCCACCTACGGCAAGCTGACCCTGAAGTTCATCTGCACCACCGGCAAGCTGCCCGTGCCCTGGCCCACCC
TCGTTACCACCCTGACCTACGGCGTGCAGTGCTTCAGCCGCTACCCCGACCACATGAAGCAGCACGACTT
CTTCAAGTCCGCCATGCCCGAAGGCTACGTCCAGGAGCGCACCATCTTCTTCAAGGACGACGGCAACTAC
AAGACCCGCGCCGAGGTGAAGTTCGAGGGCGACACCCTGGTGAACCGCATCGAGCTGAAGGGCATCGACT
TCAAGGAGGACGGCAACATCCTGGGGCACAAGCTGGAGTACAACTACAACAGCCACAACGTCTATATCAT
GGCCGACAAGCAGAAGAACGGCATCAAGGTGAACTTCAAGATCCGCCACAACATCGAGGACGGCAGCGTG
CAGCTCGCCGACCACTACCAGCAGAACACCCCCATCGGCGACGGCCCCGTGCTGCTGCCCGACAACCACT
ACCTGAGCACCCAGTCCGCCCTGAGCAAAGACCCCAACGAGAAGCGCGATCACATGGTCATGCTGGAGTT
CGTGACCGCCGCCGGGATCTAACTCGAGCAAAGCCCGCCGAAAGGCGGGCTTTTCTGTGTCGACCGATGC
CCTTACTAGTGAGTGAGCTAACTCACATTAATTGCGTTGCGCTCACTGCCCGCTTTCCAGTCGGGAAACC
TGTCGTGCCAGCTGCATTAATGAATCGGCCAACGCGCGGGGAGAGGCGGTTTGCGTATTGGGCGCATGCA
TAAAAACTGTTGTAATTCATTAAGCATTCTGCCGACATGGAAGCCATCACAAACGGCATGATGAACCTGA
ATCGCCAGCGGCATCAGCACCTTGTCGCCTTGCGTATAATATTTGCCCATGGGGGTGGGCGAAGAACTCC
AGCATGAGATCCCCGCGCTGGAGGATCATCCAGCCGGCGTCCCGGAAAACGATTCCGAAGCCCAACCTTT
CATAGAAGGCGGCGGTGGAATCGAAATCTCGTGATGGCAGGTTGGGCGTCGCTTGGTCGGTCATTTCGAA
CCCCAGAGTCCCGCTCAGAAGAACTCGTCAAGAAGGCGATAGAAGGCGATGCGCTGCGAATCGGGAGCGG
CGATACCGTAAAGCACGAGGAAGCGGTCAGCCCATTCGCCGCCAAGCTCTTCAGCAATATCACGGGTAGC
CAACGCTATGTCCTGATAGCGGTCCGCCACACCCAGCCGGCCACAGTCGATGAATCCAGAAAAGCGGCCA
TTTTCCACCATGATATTCGGCAAGCAGGCATCGCCATGGGTCACGACGAGATCCTCGCCGTCGGGCATGC
GCGCCTTGAGCCTGGCGAACAGTTCGGCTGGCGCGAGCCCCTGATGCTCTTCGTCCAGATCATCCTGATC
GACAAGACCGGCTTCCATCCGAGTACGTGCTCGCTCGATGCGATGTTTCGCTTGGTGGTCGAATGGGCAG
GTAGCCGGATCAAGCGTATGCAGCCGCCGCATTGCATCAGCCATGATGGATACTTTCTCGGCAGGAGCAA
GGTGAGATGACAGGAGATCCTGCCCCGGCACTTCGCCCAATAGCAGCCAGTCCCTTCCCGCTTCAGTGAC
AACGTCGAGCACAGCTGCGCAAGGAACGCCCGTCGTGGCCAGCCACGATAGCCGCGCTGCCTCGTCCTGC
AGTTCATTCAGGGCACCGGACAGGTCGGTCTTGACAAAAAGAACCGGGCGCCCCTGCGCTGACAGCCGGA
ACACGGCGGCATCAGAGCAGCCGATTGTCTGTTGTGCCCAGTCATAGCCGAATAGCCTCTCCACCCAAGC
GGCCGGAGAACCTGCGTGCAATCCATCTTGTTCAATCATGCGAAACGATCCTCATCCTGTCTCTTGATCA
GATTTTGATCCCCTGCGCCATCAGATCCTTGGCGGCAAGAAAGCCATCCAGTTTACTTTGCAGGGCTTCC
CAACCTTACCAGAGGGCGCCCCAGCTGGCAATTCCGGTTCGCTTGCTGTCCATAAAACCGCCCAGTCTAG
CTATCGCCATGTAAGCCCACTGCAAGCTACCTGCTTTCTCTTTGCGCTTGCGTTTTCCCTTGTCCAGATA
GCCCAGTAGCTGACATTCATCCCAGGTGGCACTTTTCGGGGAAATGTGCGCGCCCGCGTTCCTGCTGGCG
CTGGGCCTGTTTCTGGCGCTGGACTTCCCGCTGTTCCGTCAGCAGCTTTTCGCCCACGGCCTTGATGATC
GCGGCGGCCTTGGCCTGCATATCCCGATTCAACGGCCCCAGGGCGTCCAGAACGGGCTTCAGGCGCTCCC
GAAGGTCTCGGGCCGTCTCTTGGGCTTGATCGGCCTTCTTGCGCATCTCACGCGCTCCTGCGGCGGCCTG
TAGGGCAGGCTCATACCCCTGCCGAACCGCTTTTGTCAGCCGGTCGGCCACGGCTTCCGGCGTCTCAACG
CGCTTTGAGATTCCCAGCTTTTCGGCCAATCCCTGCGGTGCATAGGCGCGTGGCTCGACCGCTTGCGGGC
TGATGGTGACGTGGCCCACTGGTGGCCGCTCCAGGGCCTCGTAGAACGCCTGAATGCGCGTGTGACGTGC
CTTGCTGCCCTCGATGCCCCGTTGCAGCCCTAGATCGGCCACAGCGGCCGCAAACGTGGTCTGGTCGCGG
GTCATCTGCGCTTTGTTTCCGATGAACTCCTTGGCCGACAGCCTGCCGTCCTGCGTCAGCGGCACCACGA
ACGCGGTCATGTGCGGGCTGGTTTCGTCACGGTGGATGCTGGCCGTCACGATGCGATCCGCCCCGTACTT
GTCCGCCAGCCACTTGTGCGCCTTCTCGAAGAACGCCGCCTGCTGTTCTTGGCTGGCCGACTTCCACCAT
TCCGGGCTGGCCGTCATGACGTACTCGACCGCCAACACAGCGTCCTTGCGCCGCTTCTCTGGCAGCAACT
CGCGCAGTCGGCCCATCGCTTCATCGGTGCTGCTGGCCGCCCAGTGCTCGTTCTCTGGCGTCCTGCTGGC
GTCAGCGTTGGGCGTCTCGCGCTCGCGGTAGGCGTGCTTGAGACTGGCCGCCACGTTGCCCATTTTCGCC
AGCTTCTTGCATCGCATGATCGCGTATGCCGCCATGCCTGCCCCTCCCTTTTGGTGTCCAACCGGCTCGA
CGGGGGCAGCGCAAGGCGGTGCCTCCGGCGGGCCACTCAATGCTTGAGTATACTCACTAGACTTTGCTTC
GCAAAGTCGTGACCGCCTACGGCGGCTGCGGCGCCCTACGGGCTTGCTCTCCGGGCTTCGCCCTGCGCGG
TCGCTGCGCTCCCTTGCCAGCCCATGGATATGTGGACGATGGCCGCGAGCGGCCACCGGCTGGCTCGCTT
CGCTCGGCCCGTGGACAACCCTGCTGGACAAGCTGATGGACAGGCTGCGCCTGCCCACGAGCTTGACCAC
AGGGATTGCCCACCGGCTACCCAGCCTTCGACCACATACCCACCGGCTCCAACTGCGCGGCCTGCGGCCT
TGCCCCATCAATTTTTTTAATTTTCTCTGGGGAAAAGCCTCCGGCCTGCGGCCTGCGCGCTTCGCTTGCC
AGTTGGACACCAAGTGGAAGGCGGGTCAAGGCTCGCGCAGCGACCGCGCAGCGTCTTGGCCTTGACGCGC
CTGGAACGACCCAAGCCTATGCGAGTGGGGGCAGTCGAAGGGCGAAGCCCGCCCGCCTGCCCCCCGAGCC
TCACGGCGGCGAGTGCGGGGGTTCCAAGGGGGCAGCGCCACCTTGGGCAAGGCCGAAGGCCGCGCAGTCG
ATCAACAAGCCCCGGAGGGGCCACTTTTTGCCGGAGGGGGAGCCGCGCCGAAGGCGTGGGGGAACCCCGC
AGGGGTGCCCTTCTTTGGGCACCAAAGAACTAGATATAGGGCGAAATGCGAAAGACTTAAAAATCAACAA
CTTAAAAAAGGGGGGTACGCAACAGCTCATTGCGGCACCCCCCGCAATAGCTCATTGCGTAGGTTAAAGA
AAATCTGTAATTGACTGCCACTTTTACGCAACGCATAATTGTTGTCGCGCTGCCGAAAAGTTGCAGCTGA
TTGCGCATGGTGCCGCAACCGTGCGGCACCCCTACCGCATGGAGATAAGCATGGCCACGCAGTCCAGAGA
AATCGGCATTCAAGCCAAGAACAAGCCCGGTCACTGGGTGCAAACGGAACGCAAAGCGCATGAGGCGTGG
GCCGGGCTTATTGCGAGGAAACCCACGGCGGCAATGCTGCTGCATCACCTCGTGGCGCAGATGGGCCACC
AGAACGCCGTGGTGGTCAGCCAGAAGACACTTTCCAAGCTCATCGGACGTTCTTTGCGGACGGTCCAATA
CGCAGTCAAGGACTTGGTGGCCGAGCGCTGGATCTCCGTCGTGAAGCTCAACGGCCCCGGCACCGTGTCG
GCCTACGTGGTCAATGACCGCGTGGCGTGGGGCCAGCCCCGCGACCAGTTGCGCCTGTCGGTGTTCAGTG
CCGCCGTGGTGGTTGATCACGACGACCAGGACGAATCGCTGTTGGGGCATGGCGACCTGCGCCGCATCCC
GACCCTGTATCCGGGCGAGCAGCAACTACCGACCGGCCCCGGCGAGGAGCCGCCCAGCCAGCCCGGCATT
CCGGGCATGGAACCAGACCTGCCAGCCTTGACCGAAACGGAGGAATGGGAACGGCGCGGGCAGCAGCGCC
TGCCGATGCCCGATGAGCCGTGTTTTCTGGACGATGGCGAGCCGTTGGAGCCGCCGACACGGGTCACGCT
GCCGCGCCGGTAGCACTTGGGTTGCGCAGCAACCCGTAAGTGCGCTGTTCCAGACTATCGGCTGTAGCCG
CCTCGCCGCCCTATACCTTGTCTGCCTCCCCGCGTTGCGTCGCGGTGCATGGAGCCGGGCCACCTCGACC
TGAATGGAAGCCGGCGGCACCTCGCTAACGGATTCACCGTTTTTATCAGGCTCTGGGAGGCAGAATAAAT
GATCATATCGTCAATTATTACCTCCACGGGGAGAGCCTGAGCAAACTGGCCTCAGGCATTTGAGAAGCAC
ACGGTCACACTGCTTCCGGTAGTCAATAAACCGGTAAACCAGCAATAGACATAAGCGGCTATTTAACGAC
CCTGCCCTGAACCGACGACCGGGTCGAATTTGCTTTCGAATTTCTGCCATTCATCCGCTTATTATCACTT
ATTCAGGCGTAGCAACCAGGCGTTTAAGGGCACCAATAACTGCCTG
Features (pLannotate 1.2.2; 13 found; start..end, strand, type, name):
      4..55      +  CDS            ccdB (fragment): CcdB, a bacterial toxin that poisons DNA gyrase; ccdB; Plasmids containing the ccdB gene cannot be propagated in standard E. coli strains.
     79..153     +  CDS            yuaK (fragment): YUAK_ECOLI - Also known as ybiB. Protein predicted: Swiss-Prot protein existence level 4. From Escherichia coli (strain K12).
    366..388     +  RBS            RBS: efficient ribosome binding site from bacteriophage T7 gene 10 (Olins and Rangwala, 1989)
    398..1069    +  CDS            (3-F)Tyr-EGFP: (3-F)Tyr-EGFP is a basic (constitutively fluorescent) green fluorescent protein published in 2004, derived from Aequorea victoria.
   1130..1150    -  protein_bind   CAP binding site: CAP binding activates transcription in the presence of cAMP. E. coli catabolite activator protein
   1163..1255    -  CDS            lacI (fragment): lac repressor; lacI; The lac repressor binds to the lac operator to inhibit transcription in E. coli. This inhibition can be relieved by adding lactose or isopropyl-β-D-thiogalactopyranoside (IPTG).
   1266..1382    -  CDS            CmR (fragment): chloramphenicol acetyltransferase; cat; confers resistance to chloramphenicol
   1382..1534    -  CDS            ble (fragment): BLE_KLEPN - Experimental evidence at protein level: Swiss-Prot protein existence level 1. Binding protein with a strong affinity to the bleomycin family of antibiotics. Binds to CL990; an antimitotic-antibiotic compound. From Klebsiella pneumoniae.
   1558..2349    -  CDS            neo: KKA2_KLEPN - Also known as kan, nptII. Experimental evidence at protein level: Swiss-Prot protein existence level 1. Resistance to kanamycin, neomycin, paromomycin, ribostamycin, butirosin and gentamicin B. From Klebsiella pneumoniae.
   2381..2665    -  CDS            tnpA (fragment): TN5P_ECOLX - Also known as tnp. Experimental evidence at protein level: Swiss-Prot protein existence level 1. Mediates transposition of transposon Tn5 by a 'cut and paste' mechanism. First, the monomeric transposase binds the 19 bp inverted DNA repeats flanking the transposon. Then, dimerization of the DNA- bound transposase creates a synaptic DNA complex. After nicking of the first DNA strand, excision of the transposon proceeds through a series of intermediates. The transposase then mediates the insertion of the transposon at a new site by strand transfer. The activity of the wild- type tran
   3829..4600    +  rep_origin     pBBR1 oriV: replication origin of the broad-host-range plasmid pBBR1 from Bordetella bronchiseptica; requires the pBBR1 Rep protein for replication
   4601..5263    +  CDS            pBBR1 Rep: replication protein for the broad-host-range plasmid pBBR1 from Bordetella bronchiseptica
   5324..5393    +  CDS            TcR (fragment): tetracycline efflux protein; tet; confers resistance to tetracycline
