[The description below was written by a language model from this plasmid's Addgene catalogue record and pLannotate feature annotations shown in this document.]
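Description:
PipaH-deGFP is a bacterial expression reporter plasmid in which the synthetic green fluorescent protein deGFP (a 678 bp insert) is placed under the PipaH promoter. According to the record, GFP is produced only when ipgC and mxiE are present. In Shigella, MxiE is a transcriptional activator and IpgC its chaperone co-activator in the type III secretion regulon, so the plasmid acts as the output module of a two-input, AND-type genetic circuit. Neither regulator is annotated on this plasmid, so they presumably have to be supplied from other constructs. The promoter itself is not annotated in the feature tables. It most likely lies in the unannotated stretch upstream of the bacteriophage T7 gene 10 ribosome binding site, which sits immediately before the GFP open reading frame. The annotation tool labels that frame as an EGFP-family variant derived from Aequorea victoria. Repository sequencing found an L216M substitution in deGFP.

The catalogue names pBEST as the backbone, but both feature tables show a pBBR1 oriV with its cognate Rep protein gene, which is a broad-host-range replicon. The record does not explain this difference, and copy number is listed as unknown. Selection is by kanamycin through a complete Tn5-derived neo (nptII) gene. The remaining hits are short fragments of ccdB, lacI, CmR, ble, tnpA and TcR plus a CAP binding site, and they look like non-functional remnants of earlier cloning steps. The depositor sequence (5,732 nt) and the repository sequencing result (5,716 nt) carry identical feature sets and differ slightly in length downstream of the GFP gene. The plasmid suits testing or characterising synthetic gene circuits in E. coli.
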