Addgene plasmid #97093: PipaH-deGFP
Purpose: Expresses GFP in the presence of ipgC and mxiE
Depositing lab: Richard Murray. Depositing organization: California Institute of Technology.
Backbone
  Vector backbone: pBEST
  Backbone size w/o insert (bp): 5054
  Vector type: Bacterial Expression
Growth in bacteria
  Bacterial resistance: Kanamycin, 50 μg/mL
  Growth temperature: 37°C
  Growth strain: DH5alpha
  Copy number: Unknown
Gene/Insert
  Gene/Insert name: deGFP
  Species: Synthetic
  Insert size (bp): 678
  Promoter: PipaH
  Cloning method: Unknown
Resource information
  A portion of this plasmid was derived from a plasmid made by: The PipaH promoter was derived from a plasmid made by Chris Voigt's lab.
Terms and licenses: Academic/Nonprofit Terms; Industry Terms: Not Available to Industry
Depositor comments: Please note, Addgene's QC found L216M in deGFP
How to cite: PipaH-deGFP was a gift from Richard Murray (Addgene plasmid # 97093 ; http://n2t.net/addgene:97093 ; RRID:Addgene_97093)
