>Addgene plasmid #97093 | PipaH-deGFP | depositor partial sequence | sequence record 178733 | deGFP
ATGGAGCTTTTCACTGGCGTTGTTCCCATCCTGGTCGAGCTGGACGGCGACGTAAACGGCCACAAGTTCA
GCGTGTCCGGCGAGGGCGAGGGCGATGCCACCTACGGCAAGCTGACCCTGAAGTTCATCTGCACCACCGG
CAAGCTGCCCGTGCCCTGGCCCACCCTCGTGACCACCCTGACCTACGGCGTGCAGTGCTTCAGCCGCTAC
CCCGACCACATGAAGCAGCACGACTTCTTCAAGTCCGCCATGCCCGAAGGCTACGTCCAGGAGCGCACCA
TCTTCTTCAAGGACGACGGCAACTACAAGACCCGCGCCGAGGTGAAGTTCGAGGGCGACACCCTGGTGAA
CCGCATCGAGCTGAAGGGCATCGACTTCAAGGAGGACGGCAACATCCTGGGGCACAAGCTGGAGTACAAC
TACAACAGCCACAACGTCTATATCATGGCCGACAAGCAGAAGAACGGCATCAAGGTGAACTTCAAGATCC
GCCACAACATCGAGGACGGCAGCGTGCAGCTCGCCGACCACTACCAGCAGAACACCCCCATCGGCGACGG
CCCCGTGCTGCTGCCCGACAACCACTACCTGAGCACCCAGTCCGCCCTGAGCAAAGACCCCAACGAGAAG
CGCGATCACATGGTCCTGCTGGAGTTCGTGACCGCCGCCGGGATCTAA
